Addgene plasmid #38319: pCI-neo.ARRDC1-mCherry
Depositing lab: Quan Lu. Depositing organization: Harvard School of Public Health. Publication: Formation and release of arrestin domain-containing protein 1-mediated microvesicles (ARMMs) at plasma membrane by recruitment of TSG101 protein. Nabhan JF, Hu R, Oh RS, Cohen SN, Lu Q. Proc Natl Acad Sci U S A. 2012 Mar 13;109(11):4146-51. Epub 2012 Feb 6. 10.1073/pnas.1200448109 PubMed 22315426.
Backbone
  Vector backbone: pCI-neo
  Backbone manufacturer: Promega
  Backbone size w/o insert (bp): 5472
  Total vector size (bp): 7460
  Vector type: Mammalian Expression
  Selectable markers: Neomycin (select with G418)
Growth in bacteria
  Bacterial resistance: Ampicillin, 100 μg/mL
  Growth temperature: 37°C
  Growth strain: DH5alpha
  Copy number: High Copy
Gene/Insert
  Gene/Insert name: ARRDC1
  Species: H. sapiens (human)
  Insert size (bp): 2010
  GenBank ID: NM_152285.2
  Entrez Gene: ARRDC1 (a.k.a. RP11-48C7.5)
  Promoter: CMV
  Tag / fusion protein: mCherry (C terminal on insert)
  Cloning method: Restriction Enzyme; 5′ cloning site EcoRI (not destroyed); 3′ cloning site NotI (not destroyed)
  Sequencing primers: 5′ T7 promoter; 3′ T3 promoter
Terms and licenses: Academic/Nonprofit Terms; Industry Terms: Not Available to Industry
How to cite: pCI-neo.ARRDC1-mCherry was a gift from Quan Lu (Addgene plasmid # 38319 ; http://n2t.net/addgene:38319 ; RRID:Addgene_38319)
