[The description below was written by a language model from this plasmid's Addgene catalogue record and pLannotate feature annotations shown in this document.]
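Description:
pCI-neo.ARRDC1-mCherry is a mammalian expression plasmid of 7,460 bp built on the commercial pCI-neo backbone. It carries human ARRDC1 (arrestin domain-containing protein 1) fused at its C terminus to the monomeric red fluorescent protein mCherry. In bacteria it is maintained at high copy from a ColE1/pUC-type origin and selected with ampicillin through the β-lactamase gene. An f1 phage origin is also present, which permits single-stranded DNA production. For mammalian cells, a separate cassette places the neomycin phosphotransferase gene under the SV40 enhancer/early promoter, followed by a synthetic polyadenylation signal, so stable transfectants can be selected with G418.

The expression unit is driven by the human cytomegalovirus immediate-early enhancer and promoter. This is followed by a chimeric β-globin/immunoglobulin intron, a standard element that tends to improve transcript processing and expression. The ARRDC1 coding sequence runs directly into the mCherry coding sequence in the annotation, consistent with a contiguous fusion, and the transcript ends at an SV40 late polyadenylation signal. The insert was cloned between EcoRI and NotI sites, both of which are retained. It is flanked by a T7 promoter upstream and a T3 promoter downstream, which serve as sequencing primer sites and could support in vitro transcription.

ARRDC1 acts as an adaptor for ubiquitin ligases and drives the budding of microvesicles from the plasma membrane. The associated publication concerns the formation of these ARRDC1-mediated microvesicles through recruitment of TSG101. The fluorescent fusion is therefore suited to visualising ARRDC1 localisation at the plasma membrane and tracking its incorporation into released vesicles in transiently or stably transfected cells.
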