Features (pLannotate 1.2.2; 20 found; start..end, strand, type, name):
     10..27      -  promoter       T3 promoter (fragment): promoter for bacteriophage T3 RNA polymerase
     45..166     -  polyA_signal   SV40 poly(A) signal: SV40 polyadenylation signal
    189..257     -  CDS            large T antigen (fragment): large T antigen from SV40 (simian virus 40)
    281..348     +  CDS            lacZα (fragment): LacZα fragment of β-galactosidase; lacZ fragment
    352..780     +  rep_origin     f1 ori (sequence partly withheld): f1 bacteriophage origin of replication; arrow indicates direction of (+) strand synthesis
    808..859     -  misc_feature   bom (fragment): basis of mobility region from pBR322
    924..1281    +  promoter       SV40 promoter: SV40 enhancer and early promoter
   1332..2123    +  CDS            neo: KKA2_KLEPN - Also known as kan, nptII. Experimental evidence at protein level: Swiss-Prot protein existence level 1. Resistance to kanamycin, neomycin, paromomycin, ribostamycin, butirosin and gentamicin B. From Klebsiella pneumoniae.
   2190..2238    +  polyA_signal   poly(A) signal: synthetic polyadenylation signal
   2258..2312    -  misc_feature   bom (fragment): basis of mobility region from pBR322
   2414..2449    -  CDS            rop (fragment): Rop protein, which maintains plasmids at low copy number; rop
   2544..2648    +  promoter       AmpR promoter: bla
   2649..3509    +  CDS            AmpR: β-lactamase; bla; confers resistance to ampicillin, carbenicillin, and related antibiotics
   3680..4268    +  rep_origin     ori: high-copy-number ColE1/pMB1/pBR322/pUC origin of replication
   4481..4858    +  enhancer       CMV enhancer: human cytomegalovirus immediate early enhancer
   4859..5070    +  promoter       CMV promoter: human cytomegalovirus (CMV) immediate early promoter
   5231..5363    +  intron         chimeric intron: chimera between introns from human β-globin and immunoglobulin heavy chain genes
   5408..5426    +  promoter       T7 promoter: promoter for bacteriophage T7 RNA polymerase
   5449..6747    +  CDS            ARRDC1: ARRD1_HUMAN - Experimental evidence at protein level: Swiss-Prot protein existence level 1. Functions as an adapter recruiting ubiquitin-protein ligases to their specific substrates (PubMed:23886940, PubMed:27462458). Through an ubiquitination-dependent mechanism plays for instance a role in the incorporation of SLC11A2 into extracellular vesicles (PubMed:27462458). More generally, plays a role in the extracellular transport of proteins between cells through the release in the extracellular space of microvesicles (PubMed:22315426). By participating in the ITCH-mediated ubiquitination and subse
   6748..7455    +  CDS            mCherry: mCherry is a basic (constitutively fluorescent) red fluorescent protein published in 2004, derived from Discosoma sp.. It is reported to be a very rapidly-maturing monomer with low acid sensitivity.
>Addgene plasmid #38319 | pCI-neo.ARRDC1-mCherry | depositor full sequence | sequence record 48388 | pCI-neo.ARRDC1-mCherry sequence 7460 bps
GGCCGCTTCCCTTTAGTGAGGGTTAATGCTTCGAGCAGACATGATAAGATACATTGATGAGTTTGGACAA
ACCACAACTAGAATGCAGTGAAAAAAATGCTTTATTTGTGAAATTTGTGATGCTATTGCTTTATTTGTAA
CCATTATAAGCTGCAATAAACAAGTTAACAACAACAATTGCATTCATTTTATGTTTCAGGTTCAGGGGGA
GATGTGGGAGGTTTTTTAAAGCAAGTAAAACCTCTACAAATGTGGTAAAATCCGATAAGGATCGATCCGG
GCTGGCGTAATAGCGAAGAGGCCCGCACCGATCGCCCTTCCCAACAGTTGCGCAGCCTGAATGGCGAATG
G
[124 nt withheld, positions 352-475]
C
[91 nt withheld, positions 477-567]
A
[49 nt withheld, positions 569-617]
CCTTTGACGTTGGAGTCCACGTTCTTT
[37 nt withheld, positions 645-681]
ACCCTATCTCGGTCTATTCTTTTGATTTATAAGGGATTTTGCCGATTTCGGCCTATTGGTTAAAAAATGA
GCTGATTTAACAAAAATTTAACGCGAATTTTAACAAAATATTAACGCTTACAATTTCCTGATGCGGTATT
TTCTCCTTACGCATCTGTGCGGTATTTCACACCGCATACGCGGATCTGCGCAGCACCATGGCCTGAAATA
ACCTCTGAAAGAGGAACTTGGTTAGGTACCTTCTGAGGCGGAAAGAACCAGCTGTGGAATGTGTGTCAGT
TAGGGTGTGGAAAGTCCCCAGGCTCCCCAGCAGGCAGAAGTATGCAAAGCATGCATCTCAATTAGTCAGC
AACCAGGTGTGGAAAGTCCCCAGGCTCCCCAGCAGGCAGAAGTATGCAAAGCATGCATCTCAATTAGTCA
GCAACCATAGTCCCGCCCCTAACTCCGCCCATCCCGCCCCTAACTCCGCCCAGTTCCGCCCATTCTCCGC
CCCATGGCTGACTAATTTTTTTTATTTATGCAGAGGCCGAGGCCGCCTCGGCCTCTGAGCTATTCCAGAA
GTAGTGAGGAGGCTTTTTTGGAGGCCTAGGCTTTTGCAAAAAGCTTGATTCTTCTGACACAACAGTCTCG
AACTTAAGGCTAGAGCCACCATGATTGAACAAGATGGATTGCACGCAGGTTCTCCGGCCGCTTGGGTGGA
GAGGCTATTCGGCTATGACTGGGCACAACAGACAATCGGCTGCTCTGATGCCGCCGTGTTCCGGCTGTCA
GCGCAGGGGCGCCCGGTTCTTTTTGTCAAGACCGACCTGTCCGGTGCCCTGAATGAACTGCAGGACGAGG
CAGCGCGGCTATCGTGGCTGGCCACGACGGGCGTTCCTTGCGCAGCTGTGCTCGACGTTGTCACTGAAGC
GGGAAGGGACTGGCTGCTATTGGGCGAAGTGCCGGGGCAGGATCTCCTGTCATCTCACCTTGCTCCTGCC
GAGAAAGTATCCATCATGGCTGATGCAATGCGGCGGCTGCATACGCTTGATCCGGCTACCTGCCCATTCG
ACCACCAAGCGAAACATCGCATCGAGCGAGCACGTACTCGGATGGAAGCCGGTCTTGTCGATCAGGATGA
TCTGGACGAAGAGCATCAGGGGCTCGCGCCAGCCGAACTGTTCGCCAGGCTCAAGGCGCGCATGCCCGAC
GGCGAGGATCTCGTCGTGACCCATGGCGATGCCTGCTTGCCGAATATCATGGTGGAAAATGGCCGCTTTT
CTGGATTCATCGACTGTGGCCGGCTGGGTGTGGCGGACCGCTATCAGGACATAGCGTTGGCTACCCGTGA
TATTGCTGAAGAGCTTGGCGGCGAATGGGCTGACCGCTTCCTCGTGCTTTACGGTATCGCCGCTCCCGAT
TCGCAGCGCATCGCCTTCTATCGCCTTCTTGACGAGTTCTTCTGAGCGGGACTCTGGGGTTCGAAATGAC
CGACCAAGCGACGCCCAACCTGCCATCACGATGGCCGCAATAAAATATCTTTATTTTCATTACATCTGTG
TGTTGGTTTTTTGTGTGAATCGATAGCGATAAGGATCCGCGTATGGTGCACTCTCAGTACAATCTGCTCT
GATGCCGCATAGTTAAGCCAGCCCCGACACCCGCCAACACCCGCTGACGCGCCCTGACGGGCTTGTCTGC
TCCCGGCATCCGCTTACAGACAAGCTGTGACCGTCTCCGGGAGCTGCATGTGTCAGAGGTTTTCACCGTC
ATCACCGAAACGCGCGAGACGAAAGGGCCTCGTGATACGCCTATTTTTATAGGTTAATGTCATGATAATA
ATGGTTTCTTAGACGTCAGGTGGCACTTTTCGGGGAAATGTGCGCGGAACCCCTATTTGTTTATTTTTCT
AAATACATTCAAATATGTATCCGCTCATGAGACAATAACCCTGATAAATGCTTCAATAATATTGAAAAAG
GAAGAGTATGAGTATTCAACATTTCCGTGTCGCCCTTATTCCCTTTTTTGCGGCATTTTGCCTTCCTGTT
TTTGCTCACCCAGAAACGCTGGTGAAAGTAAAAGATGCTGAAGATCAGTTGGGTGCACGAGTGGGTTACA
TCGAACTGGATCTCAACAGCGGTAAGATCCTTGAGAGTTTTCGCCCCGAAGAACGTTTTCCAATGATGAG
CACTTTTAAAGTTCTGCTATGTGGCGCGGTATTATCCCGTATTGACGCCGGGCAAGAGCAACTCGGTCGC
CGCATACACTATTCTCAGAATGACTTGGTTGAGTACTCACCAGTCACAGAAAAGCATCTTACGGATGGCA
TGACAGTAAGAGAATTATGCAGTGCTGCCATAACCATGAGTGATAACACTGCGGCCAACTTACTTCTGAC
AACGATCGGAGGACCGAAGGAGCTAACCGCTTTTTTGCACAACATGGGGGATCATGTAACTCGCCTTGAT
CGTTGGGAACCGGAGCTGAATGAAGCCATACCAAACGACGAGCGTGACACCACGATGCCTGTAGCAATGG
CAACAACGTTGCGCAAACTATTAACTGGCGAACTACTTACTCTAGCTTCCCGGCAACAATTAATAGACTG
GATGGAGGCGGATAAAGTTGCAGGACCACTTCTGCGCTCGGCCCTTCCGGCTGGCTGGTTTATTGCTGAT
AAATCTGGAGCCGGTGAGCGTGGGTCTCGCGGTATCATTGCAGCACTGGGGCCAGATGGTAAGCCCTCCC
GTATCGTAGTTATCTACACGACGGGGAGTCAGGCAACTATGGATGAACGAAATAGACAGATCGCTGAGAT
AGGTGCCTCACTGATTAAGCATTGGTAACTGTCAGACCAAGTTTACTCATATATACTTTAGATTGATTTA
AAACTTCATTTTTAATTTAAAAGGATCTAGGTGAAGATCCTTTTTGATAATCTCATGACCAAAATCCCTT
AACGTGAGTTTTCGTTCCACTGAGCGTCAGACCCCGTAGAAAAGATCAAAGGATCTTCTTGAGATCCTTT
TTTTCTGCGCGTAATCTGCTGCTTGCAAACAAAAAAACCACCGCTACCAGCGGTGGTTTGTTTGCCGGAT
CAAGAGCTACCAACTCTTTTTCCGAAGGTAACTGGCTTCAGCAGAGCGCAGATACCAAATACTGTTCTTC
TAGTGTAGCCGTAGTTAGGCCACCACTTCAAGAACTCTGTAGCACCGCCTACATACCTCGCTCTGCTAAT
CCTGTTACCAGTGGCTGCTGCCAGTGGCGATAAGTCGTGTCTTACCGGGTTGGACTCAAGACGATAGTTA
CCGGATAAGGCGCAGCGGTCGGGCTGAACGGGGGGTTCGTGCACACAGCCCAGCTTGGAGCGAACGACCT
ACACCGAACTGAGATACCTACAGCGTGAGCTATGAGAAAGCGCCACGCTTCCCGAAGGGAGAAAGGCGGA
CAGGTATCCGGTAAGCGGCAGGGTCGGAACAGGAGAGCGCACGAGGGAGCTTCCAGGGGGAAACGCCTGG
TATCTTTATAGTCCTGTCGGGTTTCGCCACCTCTGACTTGAGCGTCGATTTTTGTGATGCTCGTCAGGGG
GGCGGAGCCTATGGAAAAACGCCAGCAACGCGGCCTTTTTACGGTTCCTGGCCTTTTGCTGGCCTTTTGC
TCACATGGCTCGACAGATCTTCAATATTGGCCATTAGCCATATTATTCATTGGTTATATAGCATAAATCA
ATATTGGCTATTGGCCATTGCATACGTTGTATCTATATCATAATATGTACATTTATATTGGCTCATGTCC
AATATGACCGCCATGTTGGCATTGATTATTGACTAGTTATTAATAGTAATCAATTACGGGGTCATTAGTT
CATAGCCCATATATGGAGTTCCGCGTTACATAACTTACGGTAAATGGCCCGCCTGGCTGACCGCCCAACG
ACCCCCGCCCATTGACGTCAATAATGACGTATGTTCCCATAGTAACGCCAATAGGGACTTTCCATTGACG
TCAATGGGTGGAGTATTTACGGTAAACTGCCCACTTGGCAGTACATCAAGTGTATCATATGCCAAGTCCG
CCCCCTATTGACGTCAATGACGGTAAATGGCCCGCCTGGCATTATGCCCAGTACATGACCTTACGGGACT
TTCCTACTTGGCAGTACATCTACGTATTAGTCATCGCTATTACCATGGTGATGCGGTTTTGGCAGTACAC
CAATGGGCGTGGATAGCGGTTTGACTCACGGGGATTTCCAAGTCTCCACCCCATTGACGTCAATGGGAGT
TTGTTTTGGCACCAAAATCAACGGGACTTTCCAAAATGTCGTAACAACTGCGATCGCCCGCCCCGTTGAC
GCAAATGGGCGGTAGGCGTGTACGGTGGGAGGTCTATATAAGCAGAGCTCGTTTAGTGAACCGTCAGATC
ACTAGAAGCTTTATTGCGGTAGTTTATCACAGTTAAATTGCTAACGCAGTCAGTGCTTCTGACACAACAG
TCTCGAACTTAAGCTGCAGTGACTCTCTTAAGGTAGCCTTGCAGAAGTTGGTCGTGAGGCACTGGGCAGG
TAAGTATCAAGGTTACAAGACAGGTTTAAGGAGACCAATAGAAACTGGGCTTGTCGAGACAGAGAAGACT
CTTGCGTTTCTGATAGGCACCTATTGGTCTTACTGACATCCACTTTGCCTTTCTCTCCACAGGTGTCCAC
TCCCAGTTCAATTACAGCTCTTAAGGCTAGAGTACTTAATACGACTCACTATAGGCTAGCCTCGAGAATT
CGCCACCATGGGGCGAGTGCAGCTCTTCGAGATCAGCCTGAGCCACGGCCGCGTCGTCTACAGCCCCGGG
GAGCCGTTGGCTGGGACCGTGCGCGTGCGCCTGGGGGCACCGCTGCCGTTCCGAGCCATCCGGGTGACCT
GCATAGGTTCCTGCGGGGTCTCCAACAAGGCTAATGACACAGCGTGGGTAGTGGAGGAGGGTTACTTCAA
CAGTTCCCTGTCGCTGGCAGACAAGGGGAGCCTGCCCGCTGGAGAGCACAGCTTCCCCTTCCAGTTCCTG
CTTCCTGCCACTGCACCCACGTCCTTTGAGGGTCCTTTCGGGAAGATCGTGCACCAGGTGAGGGCCGCCA
TCCACACGCCACGGTTTTCCAAGGATCACAAGTGCAGCCTCGTGTTCTATATCTTGAGCCCCTTGAACCT
GAACAGCATCCCAGACATTGAGCAACCCAACGTGGCCTCTGCCACCAAGAAGTTCTCCTACAAGCTGGTG
AAGACGGGCAGCGTGGTCCTCACAGCCAGCACTGATCTCCGCGGCTATGTGGTGGGGCAGGCACTGCAGC
TGCATGCCGACGTTGAGAACCAGTCAGGCAAGGACACCAGCCCTGTGGTGGCCAGTCTGCTGCAGAAAGT
GTCCTATAAGGCCAAGCGCTGGATCCACGACGTACGGACCATTGCGGAGGTGGAGGGTGCGGGCGTCAAG
GCCTGGCGGCGGGCGCAGTGGCACGAGCAGATCCTGGTGCCTGCCTTGCCCCAGTCGGCCCTGCCGGGCT
GCAGCCTCATCCACATCGACTACTACTTACAGGTCTCTCTGAAGGCGCCGGAAGCTACTGTGACCCTCCC
GGTCTTCATTGGCAATATTGCTGTGAACCATGCCCCAGTGAGCCCCCGGCCAGGCCTGGGGCTGCCTCCT
GGGGCCCCACCCCTGGTGGTGCCTTCCGCACCACCCCAGGAGGAGGCTGAGGCTGAGGCTGCGGCTGGCG
GCCCCCACTTCTTGGACCCCGTCTTCCTCTCCACCAAGAGCCATTCGCAGCGGCAGCCCCTGCTGGCCAC
CTTGAGTTCTGTGCCTGGTGCGCCGGAGCCCTGCCCTCAGGATGGCAGCCCTGCCTCACACCCGCTGCAC
CCTCCCTTGTGCATTTCAACAGGTGCCACTGTCCCCTACTTTGCAGAGGGCTCCGGGGGGCCAGTGCCCA
CTACCAGCACCTTGATTCTTCCTCCAGAGTACAGTTCTTGGGGCTACCCCTATGAGGCCCCACCGTCTTA
TGAGCAGAGCTGCGGCGGCGTGGAACCCAGCCTGACCCCTGAGAGCATGGTGAGCAAGGGCGAGGAGGAT
AACATGGCCATCATCAAGGAGTTCATGCGCTTCAAGGTGCACATGGAGGGCTCCGTGAACGGCCACGAGT
TCGAGATCGAGGGCGAGGGCGAGGGCCGCCCCTACGAGGGCACCCAGACCGCCAAGCTGAAGGTGACCAA
GGGTGGCCCCCTGCCCTTCGCCTGGGACATCCTGTCCCCTCAGTTCATGTACGGCTCCAAGGCCTACGTG
AAGCACCCCGCCGACATCCCCGACTACTTGAAGCTGTCCTTCCCCGAGGGCTTCAAGTGGGAGCGCGTGA
TGAACTTCGAGGACGGCGGCGTGGTGACCGTGACCCAGGACTCCTCCCTGCAGGACGGCGAGTTCATCTA
CAAGGTGAAGCTGCGCGGCACCAACTTCCCCTCCGACGGCCCCGTAATGCAGAAGAAGACCATGGGCTGG
GAGGCCTCCTCCGAGCGGATGTACCCCGAGGACGGCGCCCTGAAGGGCGAGATCAAGCAGAGGCTGAAGC
TGAAGGACGGCGGCCACTACGACGCTGAGGTCAAGACCACCTACAAGGCCAAGAAGCCCGTGCAGCTGCC
CGGCGCCTACAACGTCAACATCAAGTTGGACATCACCTCCCACAACGAGGACTACACCATCGTGGAACAG
TACGAACGCGCCGAGGGCCGCCACTCCACCGGCGGCATGGACGAGCTGTACAAGTGAGC
