>Addgene plasmid #38319 | pCI-neo.ARRDC1-mCherry | addgene partial sequence | sequence record 50583 | mCherry-R 5'-TTGGTCACCTTCAGCTTGG-3'
TCGCCCTCGATCTCGAACTCGTGGCCGTTCACGGAGCCCTCCATGTGCACCTTGAAGCGCATGAACTCCT
TGATGATGGCCATGTTATCCTCCTCGCCCTTGCTCACCATGCTCTCAGGGGTCAGGCTGGGTTCCACGCC
GCCGCAGCTCTGCTCATAAGACGGTGGGGCCTCATAGGGGTAGCCCCAAGAACTGTACTCTGGAGGAAGA
ATCAAGGTGCTGGTAGTGGGCACTGGCCCCCCGGAGCCCTCTGCAAAGTAGGGGACAGTGGCACCTGTTG
AAATGCACAAGGGAGGGTGCAGCGGGTGTGAGGCAGGGCTGCCATCCTGAGGGCAGGGCTCCGGCGCACC
AGGCACAGAACTCAAGGTGGCCAGCAGGGGCTGCCGCTGCGAATGGCTCTTGGTGGAGAGGAAGACGGGG
TCCAAGAAGTGGGGGCCGCCAGCCGCAGCCTCAGCCTCAGCCTCCTCCTGGGGTGGTGCGGAAGGCACCA
CCAGGGGTGGGGCCCCAGGAGGCAGCCCCAGGCCTGGCCGGGGGCTCACTGGGGCATGGTTCACAGCAAT
ATTGCCAATGAAGACCGGGAGGGTCACAGTAGCTTCCGGCGCCTTCAGAGAGACCTGTAAGTAGTAGTCG
ATGTGGATGAGGCTGCAGCCCGGCAGGGCCGACTGGGGCAAGGCAGGCACCAGGATCTGCTCGTGCCACT
GCGCCCGCCGCCAGGCCTTGACGCCCGCACCCTCCACCTCCGCAATGGTCCGTACGTCGT
